Addgene plasmid #72789: pAWSV-36
Purpose: pBT264-[miR-708]
Depositing lab: Timothy Lu. Depositing organization: Massachusetts Institute of Technology. Publication: Massively parallel high-order combinatorial genetics in human cells. Wong AS, Choi GC, Cheng AA, Purcell O, Lu TK. Nat Biotechnol. 2015 Sep;33(9):952-61. doi: 10.1038/nbt.3326. Epub 2015 Aug 17. PubMed 26280411.
Backbone
  Vector backbone: pBT264
Growth in bacteria
  Bacterial resistance: Ampicillin, 100 μg/mL
  Growth temperature: 37°C
  Growth strain: DH5alpha
  Copy number: Unknown
Gene/Insert
  Gene/Insert name: [miR-708]
Terms and licenses: Academic/Nonprofit Terms; Industry Terms: Not Available to Industry
How to cite: pAWSV-36 was a gift from Timothy Lu (Addgene plasmid # 72789 ; http://n2t.net/addgene:72789 ; RRID:Addgene_72789)
