[The description below was written by a language model from this plasmid's Addgene catalogue record and pLannotate feature annotations shown in this document.]
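Description:
pAWSV-36 is a 4,514 bp bacterial cloning plasmid built on the pBT264 backbone and carrying a miR-708 microRNA insert. The annotated backbone has the layout of a pBluescript-type phagemid. It includes a high-copy ColE1/pUC-family origin for replication in E. coli, and an ampicillin resistance gene (β-lactamase) driven by its own promoter for selection. It also has an f1 bacteriophage origin that would allow single-stranded DNA production with helper phage. A lac promoter, lac operator and CAP binding site lie on one side of the cloning region and a lacZα fragment on the other, along with a small lacI remnant. T7 and T3 phage promoters flank the insert region in the usual arrangement for such vectors.

The payload sits between the T7 and T3 promoters. The feature table identifies a mir-708 precursor element there, and an SV40 polyadenylation signal lies downstream of it on the same strand. This suggests that the microRNA is placed within a transcription unit intended for mammalian expression. However, no mammalian promoter is annotated, and several hundred bases on either side of the hairpin carry no annotation. The record therefore does not say what drives miR-708 expression or what else the insert region contains. The species of origin of the microRNA sequence is also not stated.

The associated publication concerns massively parallel, high-order combinatorial genetics in human cells. The plasmid is therefore plausibly a storage or entry vector holding a single microRNA module for assembly into combinatorial libraries, although the catalogue entry gives its purpose only as pBT264 carrying miR-708.
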