Features (pLannotate 1.2.2; 13 found; start..end, strand, type, name):
     33..461     -  rep_origin     f1 ori (sequence partly withheld): f1 bacteriophage origin of replication; arrow indicates direction of (+) strand synthesis
    466..623     -  CDS            lacZα (fragment): LacZα fragment of β-galactosidase; lacZ fragment
    626..644     +  promoter       T7 promoter: promoter for bacteriophage T7 RNA polymerase
   1175..1256    -  polyA_signal   SV40 poly(A) signal: SV40 polyadenylation signal
   1410..1497    -  ncRNA          mir-708: Accession: RF00917 - microRNA mir-708
   2329..2347    -  promoter       T3 promoter: promoter for bacteriophage T3 RNA polymerase
   2392..2408    -  protein_bind   lac operator: The lac repressor binds to the lac operator to inhibit transcription in E. coli. This inhibition can be relieved by adding lactose or isopropyl-β-D-thiogalactopyranoside (IPTG). lac repressor encoded by lacI
   2416..2446    -  promoter       lac promoter: promoter for the E. coli lac operon
   2461..2482    -  protein_bind   CAP binding site: CAP binding activates transcription in the presence of cAMP. E. coli catabolite activator protein
   2495..2587    -  CDS            lacI (fragment): lac repressor; lacI; The lac repressor binds to the lac operator to inhibit transcription in E. coli. This inhibition can be relieved by adding lactose or isopropyl-β-D-thiogalactopyranoside (IPTG).
   2770..3358    -  rep_origin     ori: high-copy-number ColE1/pMB1/pBR322/pUC origin of replication
   3529..4389    -  CDS            AmpR: β-lactamase; bla; confers resistance to ampicillin, carbenicillin, and related antibiotics
   4390..4494    -  promoter       AmpR promoter: bla
>Addgene plasmid #72789 | pAWSV-36 | depositor full sequence | sequence record 133593 | pAWSV-36 sequence 4514 bps
CACCTAAATTGTAAGCGTTAATATTTTGTTAAAATTCGCGTTAAATTTTTGTTAAATCAGCTCATTTTTT
AACCAATAGGCCGAAATCGGCAAAATCCCTTATAAATCAAAAGAATAGACCGAGATAGGGT
[37 nt withheld, positions 132-168]
AAAGAACGTGGACTCCAACGTCAAAGG
[49 nt withheld, positions 196-244]
T
[91 nt withheld, positions 246-336]
G
[124 nt withheld, positions 338-461]
CCCATTCGCCATTCAGGCTGCGCAACTGTTGGGAAGGGCGATCGGTGCGGGCCTCTTCGCTATTACGCCA
GCTGGCGAAAGGGGGATGTGCTGCAAGGCGATTAAGTTGGGTAACGCCAGGGTTTTCCCAGTCACGACGT
TGTAAAACGACGGCCAGTGAATTGTAATACGACTCACTATAGGGCGAATTGGGTACAGGCGCGCCTCAGC
CTAAAGCTTTTTCCCCGTATCCCCCCAGGTGTCTGCAGGCTCAAAGAGCAGCGAGAAGCGTTCAGAGGAA
AGCGATCCCGTGCCACCTTCCCCGTGCCCGGGCTGTCCCCGCACGCTGCCGGCTCGGGGATGCGGGGGGA
GCGCCGGACCGGAGCGGAGCCCCGGGCGGCTCGCTGCTGCCCCCTAGCGGGGGAGGGACGTAATTACATC
CCTGGGGGCTTTGGGGGGGGGCTGTCCCCGTGCACTCAGCCTAAAGCTTTTTCCCCGTATCCCCCCAGGT
GTCTGCAGGCTCAAAGAGCAGCGAGAAGCGTTCAGAGGAAAGCGATCCCGTGCCACCTTCCCCGTGCCCG
GGCTGTCCCCGCACGCTGCCGGCTCGGGGATGCGGGGGGAGCGCCGGACCGGAGCGGAGCCCCGGGCGGC
TCGCTGCTGCCCCCTAGCGGGGGAGGGACGTAATTACATCCCTGGGGGCTTTGGGGGGGGGCTGTCCCCA
CTAGTGATTCGAGGCAGTGAAAAAAATGCTTTATTTGTGAAATTTGTGATGCTATTGCTTTATTTGTAAC
CATTATAAGCTGCAATAAACAAGTTAACAACAACAATTGCTGACCAAGAATTCCGTTGCGGATCCCTCAG
GAGACAATTCAGGCCTAGAGGGTCCTCAGGTGGTGGTTGACGCCATGGGGATGGATGAGATCCCTCAGGG
AGGGTGTGCAGGGTGAGAAGAGAGATGACTAGGGTAAGGTCCCTGCCCTCTAGAAGCTCACAGTCTAGTT
GTGTTCATGTGCAAGTCATTTACCCCCAGCTAGATTGTAAGCTCCTTGAGGGCAGTTACCATTTCACACA
CAGCAGTCCCTCGCCAACCATGGGGGTTAGGTTTCTGAAAACCCCTGGGGCAGGAGAAGTCAGGCTTCAG
GAATTTAGGACCTTATTGGGGAAAAAATAGGGTTAGGGGAATGAAGTCACCAGTGAACTTGTAAAATTAT
TATATTTTTACATAATGAGAAATGACAATGACAACATATTCAAAACACTGAATATCAGTGACACAAATTA
TCAACATATTCTTCAATTAACAACATTTTACAACTTATTTTCATGTACCATCTATCCCTTTAGTAGAGCT
TGCCCCTTCACAGATCTTCAGCCTAAAGCTTTTTCCCCGTATCCCCCCAGGTGTCTGCAGGCTCAAAGAG
CAGCGAGAAGCGTTCAGAGGAAAGCGATCCCGTGCCACCTTCCCCGTGCCCGGGCTGTCCCCGCACGCTG
CCGGCTCGGGGATGCGGGGGGAGCGCCGGACCGGAGCGGAGCCCCGGGCGGCTCGCTGCTGCCCCCTAGC
GGGGGAGGGACGTAATTACATCCCTGGGGGCTTTGGGGGGGGGCTGTCCCCGTGCACTCAGCCTAAAGCT
TTTTCCCCGTATCCCCCCAGGTGTCTGCAGGCTCAAAGAGCAGCGAGAAGCGTTCAGAGGAAAGCGATCC
CGTGCCACCTTCCCCGTGCCCGGGCTGTCCCCGCACGCTGCCGGCTCGGGGATGCGGGGGGAGCGCCGGA
CCGGAGCGGAGCCCCGGGCGGCTCGCTGCTGCCCCCTAGCGGGGGAGGGACGTAATTACATCCCTGGGGG
CTTTGGGGGGGGGCTGTCCCCATTTAAATCAGCTCCAGCTTTTGTTCCCTTTAGTGAGGGTTAATTTCGA
GCTTGGCGTAATCATGGTCATAGCTGTTTCCTGTGTGAAATTGTTATCCGCTCACAATTCCACACAACAT
ACGAGCCGGAAGCATAAAGTGTAAAGCCTGGGGTGCCTAATGAGTGAGCTAACTCACATTAATTGCGTTG
CGCTCACTGCCCGCTTTCCAGTCGGGAAACCTGTCGTGCCAGCTGCATTAATGAATCGGCCAACGCGCGG
GGAGAGGCGGTTTGCGTATTGGGCGCTCTTCCGCTTCCTCGCTCACTGACTCGCTGCGCTCGGTCGTTCG
GCTGCGGCGAGCGGTATCAGCTCACTCAAAGGCGGTAATACGGTTATCCACAGAATCAGGGGATAACGCA
GGAAAGAACATGTGAGCAAAAGGCCAGCAAAAGGCCAGGAACCGTAAAAAGGCCGCGTTGCTGGCGTTTT
TCCATAGGCTCCGCCCCCCTGACGAGCATCACAAAAATCGACGCTCAAGTCAGAGGTGGCGAAACCCGAC
AGGACTATAAAGATACCAGGCGTTTCCCCCTGGAAGCTCCCTCGTGCGCTCTCCTGTTCCGACCCTGCCG
CTTACCGGATACCTGTCCGCCTTTCTCCCTTCGGGAAGCGTGGCGCTTTCTCATAGCTCACGCTGTAGGT
ATCTCAGTTCGGTGTAGGTCGTTCGCTCCAAGCTGGGCTGTGTGCACGAACCCCCCGTTCAGCCCGACCG
CTGCGCCTTATCCGGTAACTATCGTCTTGAGTCCAACCCGGTAAGACACGACTTATCGCCACTGGCAGCA
GCCACTGGTAACAGGATTAGCAGAGCGAGGTATGTAGGCGGTGCTACAGAGTTCTTGAAGTGGTGGCCTA
ACTACGGCTACACTAGAAGGACAGTATTTGGTATCTGCGCTCTGCTGAAGCCAGTTACCTTCGGAAAAAG
AGTTGGTAGCTCTTGATCCGGCAAACAAACCACCGCTGGTAGCGGTGGTTTTTTTGTTTGCAAGCAGCAG
ATTACGCGCAGAAAAAAAGGATCTCAAGAAGATCCTTTGATCTTTTCTACGGGGTCTGACGCTCAGTGGA
ACGAAAACTCACGTTAAGGGATTTTGGTCATGAGATTATCAAAAAGGATCTTCACCTAGATCCTTTTAAA
TTAAAAATGAAGTTTTAAATCAATCTAAAGTATATATGAGTAAACTTGGTCTGACAGTTACCAATGCTTA
ATCAGTGAGGCACCTATCTCAGCGATCTGTCTATTTCGTTCATCCATAGTTGCCTGACTCCCCGTCGTGT
AGATAACTACGATACGGGAGGGCTTACCATCTGGCCCCAGTGCTGCAATGATACCGCGAGACCCACGCTC
ACCGGCTCCAGATTTATCAGCAATAAACCAGCCAGCCGGAAGGGCCGAGCGCAGAAGTGGTCCTGCAACT
TTATCCGCCTCCATCCAGTCTATTAATTGTTGCCGGGAAGCTAGAGTAAGTAGTTCGCCAGTTAATAGTT
TGCGCAACGTTGTTGCCATTGCTACAGGCATCGTGGTGTCACGCTCGTCGTTTGGTATGGCTTCATTCAG
CTCCGGTTCCCAACGATCAAGGCGAGTTACATGATCCCCCATGTTGTGCAAAAAAGCGGTTAGCTCCTTC
GGTCCTCCGATCGTTGTCAGAAGTAAGTTGGCCGCAGTGTTATCACTCATGGTTATGGCAGCACTGCATA
ATTCTCTTACTGTCATGCCATCCGTAAGATGCTTTTCTGTGACTGGTGAGTACTCAACCAAGTCATTCTG
AGAATAGTGTATGCGGCGACCGAGTTGCTCTTGCCCGGCGTCAATACGGGATAATACCGCGCCACATAGC
AGAACTTTAAAAGTGCTCATCATTGGAAAACGTTCTTCGGGGCGAAAACTCTCAAGGATCTTACCGCTGT
TGAGATCCAGTTCGATGTAACCCACTCGTGCACCCAACTGATCTTCAGCATCTTTTACTTTCACCAGCGT
TTCTGGGTGAGCAAAAACAGGAAGGCAAAATGCCGCAAAAAAGGGAATAAGGGCGACACGGAAATGTTGA
ATACTCATACTCTTCCTTTTTCAATATTATTGAAGCATTTATCAGGGTTATTGTCTCATGAGCGGATACA
TATTTGAATGTATTTAGAAAAATAAACAAATAGGGGTTCCGCGCACATTTCCCCGAAAAGTGC
