>Addgene plasmid #72789 | pAWSV-36 | addgene partial sequence | sequence record 136734 | SV40pA-R 5'-GAAATTTGTGATGCTATTGC-3'
AACAACAATTGCTGACCAAGAATTCCGTTGCGGATCCCTCAGGAGACAATTCAGGCCTAGAGGGTCCTCA
GGTGGTGGTTGACGCCATGGGGATGGATGAGATCCCTCAGGGAGGGTGTGCAGGGTGAGAAGAGAGATGA
CTAGGGTAAGGTCCCTGCCCTCTAGAAGCTCACAGTCTAGTTGTGTTCATGTGCAAGTCATTTACCCCCA
GCTAGATTGTAAGCTCCTTGAGGGCAGTTACCATTTCACACACAGCAGTCCCTCGCCAACCATGGGGGTT
AGGTTTCTGAAAACCCCTGGGGCAGGAGAAGTCAGGCTTCAGGAATTTAGGACCTTATTGGGGAAAAAAT
AGGGTTAGGGGAATGAAGTCACCAGTGAACTTGTAAAATTATTATATTTTTACATAATGAGAAATGACAA
TGACAACATATTCAAAACACTGAATATCAGTGACACAAATTATCAACATATTCTTCAATTAACAACATTT
TACAACTTATTTTCATGTACCATCTATCCCTTTAGTAGAGCTTGCCCCTTCACAGATCTTCAGCCTAAAG
CTTTTTCCCCGTATCCCCCCAGGTGTCTGCAGGCTCAAAGAGCAGCGAGAAGCGTTCAGAGGAAAGCGAT
CCCGTGCCACCTTCCCCGTGCCCGGGCTGTCCCCGCACGCTGCCGGCTCGGGGATGCGGGGGGAGCGCCG
GACCGGAGCGGAGCCCCGGGCGGCTCGCTGCTGCCCCCTAGCGGGGGAGGGACGTAATTACATCCCTGGG
GGCTTTGGGGGGGGGCTGTCCCCGTGCACTCAGCCTAAAGCTTTTTCCCCGTATCCCCCCAGGTGTCTGC
AGGCTCAAAGAGCAGCGAGAAGCGTTCAGAGGAAAGCGATCCCGTGCCACCTTCCCCGTGCCCGGGCTGT
CCCCGCACGCTGCCGGCTCG
