>Addgene plasmid #72789 | pAWSV-36 | addgene partial sequence | sequence record 136736 | M13-Rev 5'-CAGGAAACAGCTATGACC-3'
AAGCTGGAGCTGATTTAAATGGGGACAGCCCCCCCCCAAAGCCCCCAGGGATGTAATTACGTCCCTCCCC
CGCTAGGGGGCAGCAGCGAGCCGCCCGGGGCTCCGCTCCGGTCCGGCGCTCCCCCCGCATCCCCGAGCCG
GCAGCGTGCGGGGACAGCCCGGGCACGGGGAAGGTGGCACGGGATCGCTTTCCTCTGAACGCTTCTCGCT
GCTCTTTGAGCCTGCAGACACCTGGGGGGATACGGGGAAAAAGCTTTAGGCTGAGTGCACGGGGACAGCC
CCCCCCCAAAGCCCCCAGGGATGTAATTACGTCCCTCCCCCGCTAGGGGGCAGCAGCGAGCCGCCCGGGG
CTCCGCTCCGGTCCGGCGCTCCCCCCGCATCCCCGAGCCGGCAGCGTGCGGGGACAGCCCGGGCACGGGG
AAGGTGGCACGGGATCGCTTTCCTCTGAACGCTTCTCGCTGCTCTTTGAGCCTGCAGACACCTGGGGGGA
TACGGGGAAAAAGCTTTAGGCTGAA
